Addgene plasmid #177206: pmr101A-cPr-mCherry (ErmR)
Purpose: Plasmid with p15A origin for constitutive mCherry expression in E. coli
Depositing lab: Alexey Merz. Depositing organization: University of Washington.
Backbone
  Vector backbone: pmr101A
  Total vector size (bp): 4225
  Vector type: Bacterial Expression
Growth in bacteria
  Bacterial resistance: Erythromycin, 200 μg/mL
  Growth temperature: 37°C
  Growth strain: DH5alpha
  Copy number: Low Copy
Gene/Insert
  Gene/Insert name: mCherry
  Species: Discosoma
  Insert size (bp): 711
  GenBank ID: AY678264.1
  Promoter: Synthetic constitutive promoter
  Cloning method: Gibson Cloning
  Sequencing primers: 5′ pmr101A forward mapping primer; 3′ T7 Term
Resource information
  A portion of this plasmid was derived from a plasmid made by: Shaner, N., Campbell, R., Steinbach, P. et al. Improved monomeric red, orange and yellow fluorescent proteins derived from Discosoma sp. red fluorescent protein. Nat Biotechnol 22, 1567–1572 (2004). https://doi.org/10.1038/nbt1037
Terms and licenses: Academic/Nonprofit Terms; Industry Terms: Not Available to Industry
Depositor comments: Braatsch S, Helmark S, Kranz H, Koebmann B, Jensen PR. Escherichia coli strains with promoter libraries constructed by Red/ET recombination pave the way for transcriptional fine-tuning. Biotechniques. 2008 Sep;45(3):335-7. doi: 10.2144/000112907. PMID: 18778259.
How to cite: pmr101A-cPr-mCherry (ErmR) was a gift from Alexey Merz (Addgene plasmid # 177206 ; http://n2t.net/addgene:177206 ; RRID:Addgene_177206)
