[The description below was written by a language model from this plasmid's Addgene catalogue record and pLannotate feature annotations shown in this document.]
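Description:
pmr101A-cPr-mCherry (ErmR) is a bacterial expression plasmid built on the pmr101A backbone for constitutive production of the red fluorescent protein mCherry in E. coli. It replicates from a p15A origin, which the catalogue lists as low copy and which is compatible with ColE1-type plasmids, so the construct can be maintained alongside a second, ColE1-based vector in the same cell. Selection is by erythromycin. The feature table shows an erm rRNA methyltransferase gene, whose product dimethylates an adenine in 23S rRNA to reduce macrolide binding, preceded by the short leader peptide involved in regulating its synthesis.

The payload is the 711 bp mCherry coding sequence, a monomeric derivative of the Discosoma red fluorescent protein, inserted by Gibson assembly. It is driven by a synthetic constitutive promoter, which is named in the catalogue but not annotated in the feature table. A T7 terminator lies downstream of the reading frame, and a short fragment matching the T7 gene 10B-derived SET1 solubility tag sits between mCherry and the terminator; the record does not say whether this is fused to the protein. The annotation also picks up an M13 phage origin and what appear to be backbone remnants: fragments of the tetracycline resistance gene, β-lactamase, an RSF origin and the pBR322 bom region. As fragments, none of these is expected to provide a functional marker.

The annotated sequence is a partial NGS assembly of 3,986 nt, somewhat shorter than the 4,225 bp stated for the full plasmid, so some regions may be missing from the table. The plasmid serves as a ready-made constitutive red fluorescent label for E. coli.
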