Features (pLannotate 1.2.2; 12 found; start..end, strand, type, name):
    480..527     -  terminator     T7 terminator: transcription terminator for bacteriophage T7 RNA polymerase
    535..584     -  CDS            SET1 (fragment): solubility-enhancement tag derived from T7 phage gene 10B
    609..1319    -  CDS            mCherry: monomeric derivative of DsRed fluorescent protein (Shaner et al., 2004) mammalian codon-optimized
   1379..1630    +  CDS            TcR (fragment): tetracycline efflux protein; tet; confers resistance to tetracycline
   1636..2016    +  rep_origin     M13 ori (sequence partly withheld): M13 bacteriophage origin of replication; arrow indicates direction of (+) strand synthesis
   2133..2186    +  CDS            TcR (fragment): tetracycline efflux protein; tet; confers resistance to tetracycline
   2185..2504    +  CDS            bla(M) (fragment): β-lactamase lacking the signal sequence; bla(M); allows cytosolic expression of β-lactamase
   2670..3215    +  rep_origin     p15A ori: Plasmids containing the medium-copy-number p15A origin of replication can be propagated in E. coli cells that contain a second plasmid with the ColE1 origin.
   3303..3358    +  rep_origin     RSF ori (fragment): Plasmids containing the RSF 1030 origin of replication can be propagated in E. coli cells that contain additional plasmids with compatible origins.
   3457..3478    -  misc_feature   bom (fragment): basis of mobility region from pBR322
   3597..3677    +  CDS            ermC: LPRM_ENTFL - Protein predicted: Swiss-Prot protein existence level 4. This peptide is involved in the control mechanism of the synthesis of the erythromycin resistance protein. From Enterococcus faecalis (Streptococcus faecalis).
   3805..307     +  CDS            erm (fragment) (across the origin): ERM_STREE - Experimental evidence at protein level: Swiss-Prot protein existence level 1. This protein produces a dimethylation of the adenine residue at position 2085 in 23S rRNA, resulting in reduced affinity between ribosomes and macrolide-lincosamide-streptogramin B antibiotics. From Streptococcus pneumoniae.
>Addgene plasmid #177206 | pmr101A-cPr-mCherry (ErmR) | addgene full sequence | sequence record 348606 | Addgene Partial NGS Result
GCTCTTGCACACTCAAGTCTCGATTCAGCAATTGCTTAAGCTGCCAGCGGAATGCTTTCATCCTAAACCA
AAAGTAAACAGTGTCTTAATAAAACTTACCCGCCATACCACAGATGTTCCAGATAAATATTGGAAGCTAT
ATACGTACTTTGTTTCAAAATGGGTCAATCGAGAATATCGTCAACTGTTTACTAAAAATCAGTTTCATCA
AGCAATGAAACACGCCAAAGTAAACAATTTAAGTACCATTACTTATGAGCAAGTATTGTCTATTTTTAAT
AGTTATCTATTATTTAACGGGAGGAAATAATTCTATGAGTCGCTTTTTTAAATTTGGAAAGTTACACGTT
ACTAAAGGGAATGGAGATAAATTATTAGATATACTACTGACAGCTTCCAAGAAGCTAAAGAGGTCCCTAG
CGCCTACGGGGAATTTGTATCGATGATATCCCATATCCGGATATAGTTCCTCCTTTCAGCAAAAAACCCC
TCAAGACCCGTTTAGAGGCCCCAAGGGGTTATGCTAGTTATTGCTCAGCGGTGGCAGCAGCCAACTCAGC
TTCCTTTCGGGCTTTGTTAGCAGCCGGATCCAAGCTTGAGCTCGATTACTACTTGTACAGCTCGTCCATG
CCGCCGGTGGAGTGGCGGCCCTCGGCGCGTTCGTACTGTTCCACGATGGTGTAGTCCTCGTTGTGGGAGG
TGATGTCCAACTTGATGTTGACGTTGTAGGCGCCGGGCAGCTGCACGGGCTTCTTGGCCTTGTAGGTGGT
CTTGACCTCAGCGTCGTAGTGGCCGCCGTCCTTCAGCTTCAGCCTCTGCTTGATCTCGCCCTTCAGGGCG
CCGTCCTCGGGGTACATCCGCTCGGAGGAGGCCTCCCAGCCCATGGTCTTCTTCTGCATTACGGGGCCGT
CGGAGGGGAAGTTGGTGCCGCGCAGCTTCACCTTGTAGATGAACTCGCCGTCCTGCAGGGAGGAGTCCTG
GGTCACGGTCACCACGCCGCCGTCCTCGAAGTTCATCACGCGCTCCCACTTGAAGCCCTCGGGGAAGGAC
AGCTTCAAGTAGTCGGGGATGTCGGCGGGGTGCTTCACGTAGGCCTTGGAGCCGTACATGAACTGAGGGG
ACAGGATGTCCCAGGCGAAGGGCAGGGGGCCACCCTTGGTCACCTTCAGCTTGGCGGTCTGGGTGCCCTC
GTAGGGGCGGCCCTCGCCCTCGCCCTCGATCTCGAACTCGTGGCCGTTCACGGAGCCCTCCATGTGCACC
TTGAAGCGCATGAACTCCTTGATGATGGCCATGTTATCCTCCTCGCCCTTGCTCACCATCTCGAGCTCCT
TCGCATATTATATGTGAATCACAGTGATATGTCAAGTATTAGATCTTCGATCCTCTACGCCGGACGCATC
GTGGCCGGCATCACCGGCGCCACAGGTGCGGTTGCTGGCGCCTATATCGCCGACATCACCGATGGGGAAG
ATCGGGCTCGCCACTTCGGGCTCATGAGCGCTTGTTTCGGCGTGGGTATGGTGGCAGGCCCCGTGGCCGG
GGGACTGTTGGGCGCCATCTCCTTGCATGCACCATTCCTTGCGGCGGCGGTGCTCAACGGCCTCAACCTA
CTACTGGGCTGCTTCCTAATTGAGG
[124 nt withheld, positions 1636-1759]
C
[141 nt withheld, positions 1761-1901]
CCTTTGACGTTGGAGTCCACGTTCTTT
[37 nt withheld, positions 1929-1965]
ACCCTATCTCGGGCTATTCTTTTGATTTATAAGGGATTTTGCCGATTTCGGCCTATTGGTTAAAAAATGA
GCTGATTTAACAAAAATTTAACGCGAATTTTAACAAAATATTG
[33 nt withheld, positions 2079-2111]
TTCCTGTTTTTGGGGCTTTTCGCAGGAGTCGCATAAGGGAGAGCGTCGACCGATGCCCTTGAGAGCCTTC
AACCCTGCAGCAATGGCAACAACGTTGCGCAAACTATTAACTGGCGAACTACTTACTCTAGCTTCCCGGC
AACAATTAATAGACTGGATGGAGGCGGATAAAGTTGCAGGACCACTTCTGCGCTCGGCCCTTCCGGCTGG
CTGGTTTATTGCTGATAAATCTGGAGCCGGTGAGCGTGGGTCTCGCGGTATCATTGCAGCACTGGGGCCA
GATGGTAAGCCCTCCCGTATCGTAGTTATCTACACGACGGGGAGTCAGGCAACTATGGATGAACGAAATA
GACAGATCGCTGAGATAGGTGCCTCACTGATTAAGCATTGGTAACTGTCAGACCAAGTTTACTCATATAT
ACTTTAGATTGATTTAAAACTTCATTTTTAATTTAAAAGGATCTAGGTGAAGATCCTTTTTGATAATCTC
ATGACCAAAATCCCTTAACGTGAGTTTTCGTTCCACTGAGCGTCAGACCCCTTAATAAGATGATCTTCTT
GAGATCGTTTTGGTCTGCGCGTAATCTCTTGCTCTGAAAACGAAAAAACCGCCTTGCAGGGCGGTTTTTC
GAAGGTTCTCTGAGCTACCAACTCTTTGAACCGAGGTAACTGGCTTGGAGGAGCGCAGTCACCAAAACTT
GTCCTTTCAGTTTAGCCTTAACCGGCGCATGACTTCAAGACTAACTCCTCTAAATCAATTACCAGTGGCT
GCTGCCAGTGGTGCTTTTGCATGTCTTTCCGGGTTGGACTCAAGACGATAGTTACCGGATAAGGCGCAGC
GGTCGGACTGAACGGGGGGTTCGTGCATACAGTCCAGCTTGGAGCGAACTGCCTACCCGGAACTGAGTGT
CAGGCGTGGAATGAGACAAACGCGGCCATAACAGCGGAATGACACCGGTAAACCGAAAGGCAGGAACAGG
AGAGCGCACGAGGGAGCCGCCAGGGGGAAACGCCTGGTATCTTTATAGTCCTGTCGGGTTTCGCCACCAC
TGATTTGAGCGTCAGATTTCGTGATGCTTGTCAGGGGGGCGGAGCCTATGGAAAAACGGCTTTGCCGCGG
CCCTCTCACTTCCCTGTTAAGTATCTTCCTGGCATCTTCCAGGAAATCTCCGCCCCGTTCGTAAGCCATT
TCCGCTCGCCGCAGTCGAACGACCGAGCGTAGCGAGTCAGTGAGCGAGGAAGCGGAATATATCCTGTATC
ACATATTCTGCTGACGCACCGGTGCAGCCTTTTTTCTCCTGCCACATGAAGCACTTCACTGACACCCTCA
TCAGTGCCAACATAGTAAGCCAGTATACACTCCGCTAGCCTTAGAAGCAAACTTAAGAGTGTGTTGATAG
TGCAGTATCTTAAAATTTTGTGTATAATAGGAATTGAAGTTAAATTAGATGCTAAAAATTTGTAATTAAG
AAGGAGGGATTCGTCATGTTGGTATTCCAAATGCGTAATGTAGATAAAACATCTACTGTTTTGAAACAGA
CTAAAAACAGTGATTACGCAGATAAATAAATACGTTAGATTAATTCCTACCAGTGACTAATCTTATGACT
TTTTAAACAGATAACTAAAATTACAAACAAATCGTTTAACTTCTGTATTTATTTACAGATGTAATCACTT
CAGGAGTAATTACATGAACAAAAATATAAAATATTCTCAAAACTTTTTAACGAGTGAAAAAGTACTCAAC
CAAATAATAAAACAATTGAATTTAAAAGAAACCGATACCGTTTACGAAATTGGAACAGGTAAAGGGCATT
TAACGACGAAACTGGCTAAAATAAGTAAACAGGTAACGTCTATTGAATTAGACAG
